Addgene plasmid #54362: LIIbeta F 4-5
Purpose: (Empty Backbone)
Depositing lab: Martin Parniske. Depositing organization: Ludwig-Maximilians-Universitaet Muenchen (LMU). Publication: A modular plasmid assembly kit for multigene expression, gene silencing and silencing rescue in plants. Binder A, Lambert J, Morbitzer R, Popp C, Ott T, Lahaye T, Parniske M. PLoS One. 2014 Feb 13;9(2):e88218. doi: 10.1371/journal.pone.0088218. eCollection 2014. PubMed 24551083.
Backbone
  Vector backbone: Xpre2-S (pCAMBIA)
  Backbone manufacturer: CAMBIA
  Vector type: plant expression
Growth in bacteria
  Bacterial resistance: Chloramphenicol and Spectinomycin, 25 & 50 μg/mL
  Growth temperature: 37°C
  Growth strain: DB3.1
  Copy number: High Copy
Gene/Insert
  Gene/Insert name: None
Terms and licenses: Academic/Nonprofit Terms; Industry Terms: Not Available to Industry
Depositor comments: binary expression vector. LII/LIV backbone. ccdB cassettes (ccdB and chloramphenicol resistance gene) were added between the borders by Esp3I cut-ligation, flanked by appropriate type IIS fusion sites
How to cite: LIIbeta F 4-5 was a gift from Martin Parniske (Addgene plasmid # 54362 ; http://n2t.net/addgene:54362 ; RRID:Addgene_54362)
