[The description below was written by a language model from this plasmid's Addgene catalogue record and pLannotate feature annotations shown in this document.]
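Description:
LIIbeta F 4-5 is an empty binary plant expression backbone derived from Xpre2-S, a pCAMBIA-type vector. It belongs to a modular type IIS (Golden Gate-style) plasmid assembly kit for multigene expression, gene silencing and silencing rescue in plants. The depositor describes it as a LII/LIV backbone, meaning it acts as a recipient vector at those assembly levels. The record does not explain the "F 4-5" part of the name, although it may indicate orientation and position within a multigene assembly.

The roughly 8.3 kb plasmid has a high-copy ColE1/pMB1-type origin with the pBR322 bom region for propagation in E. coli. It also carries the pVS1 oriV with RepA and StaA, the replication and stability functions typically used to maintain binary vectors in Agrobacterium. Backbone selection relies on an aadA (SmR) gene conferring spectinomycin/streptomycin resistance. Fragments of a class 1 integron Pc promoter and of a gentamicin resistance gene lie upstream of it.

The vector has no insert. Between the nopaline-type left and right T-DNA border repeats sits a counterselection cassette made up of a chloramphenicol acetyltransferase gene with its promoter, a ccdA fragment and the ccdB gyrase toxin gene. A partial attR1 site and a lac UV5 promoter are annotated just upstream of this cassette. According to the depositor, the cassette was introduced by Esp3I cut-ligation and is flanked by type IIS fusion sites. Assembled modules can therefore replace it, with ccdB killing standard E. coli that retain uncut vector. This explains both the dual chloramphenicol and spectinomycin selection and the need for a ccdB-tolerant strain such as DB3.1. No plant promoter, terminator or plant selectable marker is annotated within the T-DNA, so these would have to come from the inserted modules.
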