Features (pLannotate 1.2.2; 18 found; start..end, strand, type, name):
    109..132     +  promoter       Pc promoter (fragment): intI1 (promoter lies within the coding sequence); class 1 integron promoter
    308..364     +  CDS            GmR (fragment): gentamycin acetyltransferase; aacC1; confers resistance to gentamycin
    375..1162    +  CDS            SmR (fragment): aminoglycoside adenylyltransferase (Murphy, 1985); aadA; confers resistance to spectinomycin and streptomycin
   1540..1564    +  misc_feature   LB T-DNA repeat: left border repeat from nopaline C58 T-DNA
   1612..1721    +  protein_bind   attR1 (fragment): mutant version of attR; recombination site for the Gateway® LR reaction LR Clonase™
   1758..1788    +  promoter       lac UV5 promoter: E. coli lac promoter with an "up" mutation
   1812..1841    +  promoter       cat promoter (fragment): promoter of the E. coli cat gene encoding chloramphenicol acetyltransferase
   1842..2498    +  CDS            cat: CAT_ECOLX - Experimental evidence at protein level: Swiss-Prot protein existence level 1. This enzyme is an effector of chloramphenicol resistance in bacteria. From Escherichia coli. This protein is used as a marker in many commonly used cloning vectors, such as pACYC184.
   2680..2838    +  CDS            ccdA (fragment): CCDA_ECO57 - Also known as H, letA. Experimental evidence at protein level: Swiss-Prot protein existence level 1. Antitoxin component of a type II toxin-antitoxin (TA) system which inhibits the post-segregational killing (PSK) of plasmid-free cells, also referred to as a plasmid addiction system. Binds to and blocks the activity of CcdB; will also remove bound CcdB protein from the CcdB-GyrA complex by forming a CcdA-CcdB complex, a process termed rejuvenation. Functions as a transcriptional corepressor for the ccdAB operon, repression also requires CcdB (By similarity). From Escherichia coli
   2843..3148    +  CDS            ccdB: CcdB, a bacterial toxin that poisons DNA gyrase; ccdB; Plasmids containing the ccdB gene cannot be propagated in standard E. coli strains.
   3234..3258    +  misc_feature   RB T-DNA repeat: right border repeat from nopaline C58 T-DNA
   3598..3999    +  CDS            Y4CG_SINFN (fragment): Protein inferred from homology: Swiss-Prot protein existence level 3. From Sinorhizobium fredii (strain NBRC 101917 / NGR234).
   4559..5188    +  CDS            pVS1 StaA: stability protein from the Pseudomonas plasmid pVS1 (Heeb et al., 2000)
   5617..6690    +  CDS            pVS1 RepA: replication protein from the Pseudomonas plasmid pVS1 (Heeb et al., 2000)
   6756..6950    +  rep_origin     pVS1 oriV: origin of replication for the Pseudomonas plasmid pVS1 (Heeb et al., 2000)
   7153..7192    +  CDS            rop (fragment): Rop protein, which maintains plasmids at low copy number; rop
   7294..7434    +  misc_feature   bom: basis of mobility region from pBR322
   7620..8208    -  rep_origin     ori: high-copy-number ColE1/pMB1/pBR322/pUC origin of replication
>Addgene plasmid #54362 | LIIbeta F 4-5 | depositor full sequence | sequence record 84582 | Full Sequence
ACTAAGCTGCCGGGTTTGAAACACGGATGATCTCGCGGAGGGTAGCATGTTGATTGTAACGATGACAGAG
CGTTGCTGCCTGTGATCAATTCGGGCACGAACCCAGTGGACATAAGCCTGTTCGGTTCGTAAGCTGTAAT
GCAAGTAGCGTATGCGCTCACGCAACTGGTCCAGAACCTTGACCGAACGCAGCGGTGGTAACGGCGCAGT
GGCGGTTTTCATGGCTTGTTATGACTGTTTTTTTGGGGTACAGTCTATGCCTCGGGCATCCAAGCAGCAA
GCGCGTTACGCCGTGGGTCGATGTTTGATGTTATGGAGCAGCAACGATGTTACGCAGCAGGGCAGTCGCC
CTAAAACAAAGTTAAACATCATGGGGGAAGCGGTGATCGCCGAAGTATCGACTCAACTATCAGAGGTAGT
TGGCGTCATCGAGCGCCATCTCGAACCGACGTTGCTGGCCGTACATTTGTACGGCTCCGCAGTGGATGGC
GGCCTGAAGCCACACAGTGATATTGATTTGCTGGTTACGGTGACCGTAAGGCTTGATGAAACAACGCGGC
GAGCTTTGATCAACGACCTTTTGGAAACTTCGGCTTCCCCTGGAGAGAGCGAGATTCTCCGCGCTGTAGA
AGTCACCATTGTTGTGCACGACGACATCATTCCGTGGCGTTATCCAGCTAAGCGCGAACTGCAATTTGGA
GAATGGCAGCGCAATGACATTCTTGCAGGTATCTTCGAGCCAGCCACGATCGACATTGATCTGGCTATCT
TGCTGACAAAAGCAAGAGAACATAGCGTTGCCTTGGTAGGTCCAGCGGCGGAGGAACTCTTTGATCCGGT
TCCTGAACAGGATCTATTTGAGGCGCTAAATGAAACCTTAACGCTATGGAACTCGCCGCCCGACTGGGCT
GGCGATGAGCGAAATGTAGTGCTTACGTTGTCCCGCATTTGGTACAGCGCAGTAACCGGCAAAATCGCGC
CGAAGGATGTCGCTGCCGACTGGGCAATGGAGCGCCTGCCGGCCCAGTATCAGCCCGTCATACTTGAAGC
TAGACAGGCTTATCTTGGACAAGAAGAAGATCGCTTGGCCTCGCGCGCAGATCAGTTGGAAGAATTTGTC
CACTACGTGAAAGGCGAGATCACCAAGGTAGTCGGCAAATAATGTCTAGCTAGAAATTCGTTCAAGCCGA
CGCCGCTTCGCGGCGCGGCTTAACTCAAGCGTTAGATGCACTAAGCACATAATTGCTCACAGCCAAACTA
TCAGGTCAAGTCTGCTTTTATTATTTTTAAGCGTGCATAATAAGCCCTACACAAATTGGGAGATATATCA
TGCATGACCAAAATCCCTTAACGTGAGTTTTCGTTCCACTGAGCGTCAGACCCCGTAGAAAAGATCAAAG
GATCTTCTGCCGGTAACATGAGCAAAGTCTGCCGCCTTACAACGGCTCTCCCGCTGACGCCGTCCCGGAC
TGATGGGCTGCCTGTATCGAGTGGTGATTTTGTGCCGAGCTGCCGGTCGGGGAGCTGTTGGCTGGCTGGT
GGCAGGATATATTGTGGTGTAAACAAATTGACGCTTAGACGGATTACGGAAGACAATGTCGCGGTGAGAC
CAAAGCTGAACGAGAAACGTAAAATGATATAAATATCAATATATTAAATTAGATTTTGCATAAAAAACAG
ACTACATAATACTGTAAAACACAACATATCCAGTCACTATGGCGGCCCCTCGAGGGGCCGCATTAGGCAC
CCCAGGCTTTACACTTTATGCTTCCGGCTCGTATAATGTGTGGATTTTGAGTTAGGATCCGTCGAGATTT
TCAGGAGCTAAGGAAGCTAAAATGGAGAAAAAAATCACTGGATATACCACCGTTGATATATCCCAATGGC
ATCGTAAAGAACATTTTGAGGCATTTCAGTCAGTTGCTCAATGTACCTATAACCAGACCGTTCAGCTGGA
TATTACGGCCTTTTTAAAGACCGTAAAGAAAAATAAGCACAAGTTTTATCCGGCCTTTATTCACATTCTT
GCCCGCCTGATGAATGCTCATCCGGAATTCCGTATGGCAATGAAAGACGGTGAGCTGGTGATATGGGATA
GTGTTCACCCTTGTTACACCGTTTTCCATGAGCAAACTGAAACGTTTTCATCGCTCTGGAGTGAATACCA
CGACGATTTCCGGCAGTTTCTACACATATATTCGCAAGATGTGGCGTGTTACGGTGAAAACCTGGCCTAT
TTCCCTAAAGGGTTTATTGAGAATATGTTTTTCGTGTCAGCCAATCCCTGGGTGAGTTTCACCAGTTTTG
ATTTAAACGTGGCCAATATGGACAACTTCTTCGCCCCCGTTTTCACCATGGGCAAATATTATACGCAAGG
CGACAAGGTGCTGATGCCGCTGGCGATTCAGGTTCATCATGCCGTTTGTGATGGCTTCCATGTCGGCAGA
ATGCTTAATGAATTACAACAGTACTGCGATGAGTGGCAGGGCGGGGCGTAATCTAGAGGATCCGGCTTAC
TAAAAGCCAGATAACAGTATGCGTATTTGCGCGCTGATTTTTGCGGTATAAGAATATATACTGATATGTA
TACCCGAAGTATGTCAAAAAGAGGTATGCTATGAAGCAGCGTATTACAGTGACAGTTGACAGCGACAGCT
ATCAGTTGCTCAAGGCATATATGATGTCAATATCTCCGGTCTGGTAAGCACAACCATGCAGAATGAAGCC
CGTCGTCTGCGTGCCGAACGCTGGAAAGCGGAAAATCAGGAAGGGATGGCTGAGGTCGCCCGGTTTATTG
AAATGAACGGCTCTTTTGCTGACGAGAACAGGGGCTGGTGAAATGCAGTTTAAGGTTTACACCTATAAAA
GAGAGAGCCGTTATCGTCTGTTTGTGGATGTACAGAGTGATATTATTGACACGCCCGGGCGACGGATGGT
GATCCCCCTGGCCAGTGCACGTCTGCTGTCAGATAAAGTCCCCCGTGAACTTTACCCGGTGGTGCATATC
GGGGATGAAAGCTGGCGCATGATGACCACCGATATGGCCAGTGTGCCGGTTTCCGTTATCGGGGAAGAAG
TGGCTGATCTCAGCCACCGCGAAAATGACATCAAAAACGCCATTAACCTGATGTTCTGGGGAATATAAAT
GTCAGGCTCCCTTATACACAGCCAGTCTGCAGGTCGACGGTCTCATGTCTGAGTTGTCTTCTCTGGTTTA
AACTATCAGTGTTTGACAGGATATATTGGCGGGTAAACCTAAGAGAAAAGAGCGTTTATTAGAATAATCG
GATATTTAAAAGGGCGTGAAAAGGTTTATCCGTTCGTCCATTTGTATGTGCATGCCAACCACAGGGTTCC
CCTCGGGATCAAAGTACTTTGATCCAACCCCTCCGCTGCTATAGTGCAGTCGGCTTCTGACGTTCAGTGC
AGCCTTCTTCTGAAAACGACATGTCGCACAAGTCCTAAGTTACGCGACAGGCTGCCGCCCTGCCCTTTTC
CTGGCGTTTTCTTGTCGCGTGTTTTAGTCGCATAAAGTAGAATACTTGCGACTAGAACCGGAGACATTAC
GCCATGAACAAGAGCGCCGCCGCTGGCCTGCTGGGCTATGCCCGCGTCAGCACCGACGACCAGGACTTGA
CCAACCAACGGGCCGAACTGCACGCGGCCGGCTGCACCAAGCTGTTTTCCGAGAAGATCACCGGCACCAG
GCGCGACCGCCCGGAGCTGGCCAGGATGCTTGACCACCTACGCCCTGGCGACGTTGTGACAGTGACCAGG
CTAGACCGCCTGGCCCGCAGCACCCGCGACCTACTGGACATTGCCGAGCGCATCCAGGAGGCCGGCGCGG
GCCTGCGTAGCCTGGCAGAGCCGTGGGCCGACACCACCACGCCGGCCGGCCGCATGGTGTTGACCGTGTT
CGCCGGCATTGCCGAGTTCGAGCGTTCCCTAATCATCGACCGCACCCGGAGCGGGCGCGAGGCCGCCAAG
GCCCGAGGCGTGAAGTTTGGCCCCCGCCCTACCCTCACCCCGGCACAGATCGCGCACGCCCGCGAGCTGA
TCGACCAGGAAGGCCGCACCGTGAAAGAGGCGGCTGCACTGCTTGGCGTGCATCGCTCGACCCTGTACCG
CGCACTTGAGCGCAGCGAGGAAGTGACGCCCACCGAGGCCAGGCGGCGCGGTGCCTTCCGTGAGGACGCA
TTGACCGAGGCCGACGCCCTGGCGGCCGCCGAGAATGAACGCCAAGAGGAACAAGCATGAAACCGCACCA
GGACGGCCAGGACGAACCGTTTTTCATTACCGAAGAGATCGAGGCGGAGATGATCGCGGCCGGGTACGTG
TTCGAGCCGCCCGCGCACATCTCAACCGTGCGGCTGCATGAAATCCTGGCCGGTTTGTCTGATGCCAAGC
TGGCGGCCTGGCCGGCCAGCTTGGCCGCTGAAGAAACCGAGCGCCGCCGTCTAAAAAGGTGATGTGTATT
TGAGTAAAACAGCTTGCGTCATGCGGTCGCTGCGTATATGATGCGATGAGTAAATAAACAAATACGCAAG
GGGAACGCATGAAGGTTATCGCTGTACTTAACCAGAAAGGCGGGTCAGGCAAGACGACCATCGCAACCCA
TCTAGCCCGCGCCCTGCAACTCGCCGGGGCCGATGTTCTGTTAGTCGATTCCGATCCCCAGGGCAGTGCC
CGCGATTGGGCGGCCGTGCGGGAAGATCAACCGCTAACCGTTGTCGGCATCGACCGCCCGACGATTGACC
GCGACGTGAAGGCCATCGGCCGGCGCGACTTCGTAGTGATCGACGGAGCGCCCCAGGCGGCGGACTTGGC
TGTGTCCGCGATCAAGGCAGCCGACTTCGTGCTGATTCCGGTGCAGCCAAGCCCTTACGACATATGGGCC
ACCGCCGACCTGGTGGAGCTGGTTAAGCAGCGCATTGAGGTCACGGATGGAAGGCTACAAGCGGCCTTTG
TCGTGTCGCGGGCGATCAAAGGCACGCGCATCGGCGGTGAGGTTGCCGAGGCGCTGGCCGGGTACGAGCT
GCCCATTCTTGAGTCCCGTATCACGCAGCGCGTGAGCTACCCAGGCACTGCCGCCGCCGGCACAACCGTT
CTTGAATCAGAACCCGAGGGCGACGCTGCCCGCGAGGTCCAGGCGCTGGCCGCTGAAATTAAATCAAAAC
TCATTTGAGTTAATGAGGTAAAGAGAAAATGAGCAAAAGCACAAACACGCTAAGTGCCGGCCGTCCGAGC
GCACGCAGCAGCAAGGCTGCAACGTTGGCCAGCCTGGCAGACACGCCAGCCATGAAGCGGGTCAACTTTC
AGTTGCCGGCGGAGGATCACACCAAGCTGAAGATGTACGCGGTACGCCAAGGCAAGACCATTACCGAGCT
GCTATCTGAATACATCGCGCAGCTACCAGAGTAAATGAGCAAATGAATAAATGAGTAGATGAATTTTAGC
GGCTAAAGGAGGCGGCATGGAAAATCAAGAACAACCAGGCACCGACGCCGTGGAATGCCCCATGTGTGGA
GGAACGGGCGGTTGGCCAGGCGTAAGCGGCTGGGTTGCCTGCCGGCCCTGCAATGGCACTGGAACCCCCA
AGCCCGAGGAATCGGCGTGAGCGGTCGCAAACCATCCGGCCCGGTACAAATCGGCGCGGCGCTGGGTGAT
GACCTGGTGGAGAAGTTGAAGGCCGCGCAGGCCGCCCAGCGGCAACGCATCGAGGCAGAAGCACGCCCCG
GTGAATCGTGGCAAGCGGCCGCTGATCGAATCCGCAAAGAATCCCGGCAACCGCCGGCAGCCGGTGCGCC
GTCGATTAGGAAGCCGCCCAAGGGCGACGAGCAACCAGATTTTTTCGTTCCGATGCTCTATGACGTGGGC
ACCCGCGATAGTCGCAGCATCATGGACGTGGCCGTTTTCCGTCTGTCGAAGCGTGACCGACGAGCTGGCG
AGGTGATCCGCTACGAGCTTCCAGACGGGCACGTAGAGGTTTCCGCAGGGCCGGCCGGCATGGCCAGTGT
GTGGGATTACGACCTGGTACTGATGGCGGTTTCCCATCTAACCGAATCCATGAACCGATACCGGGAAGGG
AAGGGAGACAAGCCCGGCCGCGTGTTCCGTCCACACGTTGCGGACGTACTCAAGTTCTGCCGGCGAGCCG
ATGGCGGAAAGCAGAAAGACGACCTGGTAGAAACCTGCATTCGGTTAAACACCACGCACGTTGCCATGCA
GCGTACGAAGAAGGCCAAGAACGGCCGCCTGGTGACGGTATCCGAGGGTGAAGCCTTGATTAGCCGCTAC
AAGATCGTAAAGAGCGAAACCGGGCGGCCGGAGTACATCGAGATCGAGCTAGCTGATTGGATGTACCGCG
AGATCACAGAAGGCAAGAACCCGGACGTGCTGACGGTTCACCCCGATTACTTTTTGATCGATCCCGGCAT
CGGCCGTTTTCTCTACCGCCTGGCACGCCGCGCCGCAGGCAAGGCAGAAGCCAGATGGTTGTTCAAGACG
ATCTACGAACGCAGTGGCAGCGCCGGAGAGTTCAAGAAGTTCTGTTTCACCGTGCGCAAGCTGATCGGGT
CAAATGACCTGCCGGAGTACGATTTGAAGGAGGAGGCGGGGCAGGCTGGCCCGATCCTAGTCATGCGCTA
CCGCAACCTGATCGAGGGCGAAGCATCCGCCGGTTCCTAATGTACGGAGCAGATGCTAGGGCAAATTGCC
CTAGCAGGGGAAAAAGGTCGAAAAGGACTCTTTCCTGTGGATAGCACGTACATTGGGAACCCAAAGCCGT
ACATTGGGAACCGGAACCCGTACATTGGGAACCCAAAGCCGTACATTGGGAACCGGTCACACATGTAAGT
GACTGATATAAAAGAGAAAAAAGGCGATTTTTCCGCCTAAAACTCTTTAAAACTTATTAAAACTCTTAAA
ACCCGCCTGGCCTGTGCATAACTGTCTGGCCAGCGCACAGCCGAAGAGCTGCAAAAAGCGCCTACCCTTC
GGTCGCTGCGCTCCCTACGCCCCGCCGCTTCGCGTCGGCCTATCGCGGCCGCTGGCCGCTCAAAAATGGC
TGGCCTACGGCCAGGCAATCTACCAGGGCGCGGACAAGCCGCGCCGTCGCCACTCGACCGCCGGCGCCCA
CATCAAGGCACCCTGCCTCGCGCGTTTCGGTGATGACGGTGAAAACCTCTGACACATGCAGCTCCCGGAG
ACAGTCACAGCTTGTCTGTAAGCGGATGCCGGGAGCAGACAAGCCCGTCAGGGCGCGTCAGCGGGTGTTG
GCGGGTGTCGGGGCGCAGCCATGACCCAGTCACGTAGCGATAGCGGAGTGTATACTGGCTTAACTATGCG
GCATCAGAGCAGATTGTACTGAGAGTGCACCATATGCGGTGTGAAATACCGCACAGATGCGTAAGGAGAA
AATACCGCATCAGGCGCTCTTCCGCTTCCTCGCTCACTGACTCGCTGCGCTCGGTCGTTCGGCTGCGGCG
AGCGGTATCAGCTCACTCAAAGGCGGTAATACGGTTATCCACAGAATCAGGGGATAACGCAGGAAAGAAC
ATGTGAGCAAAAGGCCAGCAAAAGGCCAGGAACCGTAAAAAGGCCGCGTTGCTGGCGTTTTTCCATAGGC
TCCGCCCCCCTGACGAGCATCACAAAAATCGACGCTCAAGTCAGAGGTGGCGAAACCCGACAGGACTATA
AAGATACCAGGCGTTTCCCCCTGGAAGCTCCCTCGTGCGCTCTCCTGTTCCGACCCTGCCGCTTACCGGA
TACCTGTCCGCCTTTCTCCCTTCGGGAAGCGTGGCGCTTTCTCATAGCTCACGCTGTAGGTATCTCAGTT
CGGTGTAGGTCGTTCGCTCCAAGCTGGGCTGTGTGCACGAACCCCCCGTTCAGCCCGACCGCTGCGCCTT
ATCCGGTAACTATCGTCTTGAGTCCAACCCGGTAAGACACGACTTATCGCCACTGGCAGCAGCCACTGGT
AACAGGATTAGCAGAGCGAGGTATGTAGGCGGTGCTACAGAGTTCTTGAAGTGGTGGCCTAACTACGGCT
ACACTAGAAGGACAGTATTTGGTATCTGCGCTCTGCTGAAGCCAGTTACCTTCGGAAAAAGAGTTGGTAG
CTCTTGATCCGGCAAACAAACCACCGCTGGTAGCGGTGGTTTTTTTGTTTGCAAGCAGCAGATTACGCGC
AGAAAAAAAGGATCTCAAGAAGATCCTTTGATCTTTTCTACGGGGTCTGACGCTCATCGGAAGAACGGCA
