>Addgene plasmid #54362 | LIIbeta F 4-5 | addgene partial sequence | sequence record 87766 | RB-F1 5'-ggataaaccttttcacgccc-3'
AACGCTCTTTTCTCTTAGGTTTACCCGCCAATATATCCTGTCAAACACTGATAGTTTAAACCAGAGAAGA
CAACTCAGACATGAGACCGTCGACCTGCAGACTGGCTGTGTATAAGGGAGCCTGACATTTATATTCCCCA
GAACATCAGGTTAATGGCGTTTTTGATGTCATTTTCGCGGTGGCTGAGATCAGCCACTTCTTCCCCGATA
ACGGAAACCGGCACACTGGCCATATCGGTGGTCATCATGCGCCAGCTTTCATCCCCGATATGCACCACCG
GGTAAAGTTCACGGGGGACTTTATCTGACAGCAGACGTGCACTGGCCAGGGGGATCACCATCCGTCGCCC
GGGCGTGTCAATAATATCACTCTGTACATCCACAAACAGACGATAACGGCTCTCTCTTTTATAGGTGTAA
ACCTTAAACTGCATTTCACCAGCCCCTGTTCTCGTCAGCAAAAGAGCCGTTCATTTCAATAAACCGGGCG
ACCTCAGCCATCCCTTCCTGATTTTCCGCTTTCCAGCGTTCGGCACGCAGACGACGGGCTTCATTCTGCA
TGGTTGTGCTTACCAGACCGGAGATATTGACATCATATATGCCTTGAGCAACTGATAGCTGTCGCTGTCA
ACTGTCACTGTAATACGCTGCTTCATAGCATACCTCTTTTTGACATACTTCGGGTATACATATCAGTATA
TATTCTTATACCGCAAAAATCAGCGCGCAAATACGCATACTGTTATCTGGCTTTTAGTAAGCCGGATCCT
CTAGATTACGCCCCGCCCTGCCACTCATCGCAGTACTGTTGTAATTCATTA
