>Addgene plasmid #54362 | LIIbeta F 4-5 | addgene partial sequence | sequence record 87768 | LB-F1 5'-gtggtgtaaacaaattgacgc-3'
CGTAAAATGATATAAATATCAATATATTAAATTAGATTTTGCATAAAAAACAGACTACATAATACTGTAA
AACACAACATATCCAGTCACTATGGCGGCCCCTCGAGGGGCCGCATTAGGCACCCCAGGCTTTACACTTT
ATGCTTCCGGCTCGTATAATGTGTGGATTTTGAGTTAGGATCCGTCGAGATTTTCAGGAGCTAAGGAAGC
TAAAATGGAGAAAAAAATCACTGGATATACCACCGTTGATATATCCCAATGGCATCGTAAAGAACATTTT
GAGGCATTTCAGTCAGTTGCTCAATGTACCTATAACCAGACCGTTCAGCTGGATATTACGGCCTTTTTAA
AGACCGTAAAGAAAAATAAGCACAAGTTTTATCCGGCCTTTATTCACATTCTTGCCCGCCTGATGAATGC
TCATCCGGAATTCCGTATGGCAATGAAAGACGGTGAGCTGGTGATATGGGATAGTGTTCACCCTTGTTAC
ACCGTTTTCCATGAGCAAACTGAAACGTTTTCATCGCTCTGGAGTGAATACCACGACGATTTCCGGCAGT
TTCTACACATATATTCGCAAGATGTGGCGTGTTACGGTGAAAACCTGGCCTATTTCCCTAAAGGGTTTAT
TGAGAATATGTTTTTCGTGTCAGCCAATCCCTGGGTGAGTTTCACCAGTTTTGATTTAAACGTGGCCAAT
ATGGACAACTTCTTC
